Addgene plasmid #63981: pST50Trc3-CBPHISNDHFR
Purpose: (Empty Backbone) Position 3 transfer plasmid for pST44 polycistronic plasmid suite; N-term cleavable double tag; contains DHFR gene in BamHI-NgoMIV cassette as positive control
Depositing lab: Song Tan. Depositing organization: Pennsylvania State University. Publication: The pST44 polycistronic expression system for producing protein complexes in Escherichia coli. Tan S, Kern RC, Selleck W. Protein Expr Purif. 2005 Apr;40(2):385-95. 10.1016/j.pep.2004.12.002 PubMed 15766881.
Backbone
  Vector backbone: pST50Trc
  Vector type: Bacterial Expression
  Tag / fusion protein: 6xHis & Calmodulin Binding Peptide (CBP); TEV cleavable (N terminal on backbone)
Growth in bacteria
  Bacterial resistance: Ampicillin, 100 μg/mL
  Growth temperature: 37°C
  Growth strain: DH5alpha
  Copy number: Unknown
Gene/Insert
  Gene/Insert name: None
  Tag / fusion protein: 6xHis & Calmodulin Binding Peptide (CBP); TEV cleavable (N terminal on backbone)
Terms and licenses: Academic/Nonprofit Terms; Industry Terms: Not Available to Industry
Depositor comments: Replace DHFR with GOI using BamHI/NgoMIV; Clone out cassette using SacI/KpnI
How to cite: pST50Trc3-CBPHISNDHFR was a gift from Song Tan (Addgene plasmid # 63981 ; http://n2t.net/addgene:63981 ; RRID:Addgene_63981)
