[The description below was written by a language model from this plasmid's Addgene catalogue record and pLannotate feature annotations shown in this document.]
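Description:
pST50Trc3-CBPHISNDHFR is a 3.4 kb bacterial expression plasmid built on the pST50Trc backbone. It serves as the position 3 transfer vector of the pST44 polycistronic suite, a system for co-expressing the subunits of protein complexes in Escherichia coli. It is catalogued as an empty backbone, although it carries the E. coli dihydrofolate reductase gene (folA/DHFR) as a placeholder and positive control. The plasmid is propagated in E. coli under ampicillin selection, with a TEM beta-lactamase gene driven by its own promoter and followed by an fd terminator. Replication relies on a ColE1/pMB1-type origin accompanied by the pBR322 bom region and the rop gene. Rop normally moderates copy number, but the record lists copy number as unknown.

The expression cassette consists of a T7 promoter, the efficient ribosome binding site from phage T7 gene 10, an N-terminal double affinity tag, the DHFR coding sequence and a T7 terminator. The tag comprises a calmodulin-binding peptide followed by a hexahistidine stretch and a TEV protease site. This arrangement allows two successive affinity purification steps and subsequent removal of the tags. The fragmentary capTEV, 9xHis and SET1 hits in the automated annotation probably reflect partial matches to the His/TEV region and T7-derived flanking sequence rather than separate functional elements.

In use, DHFR is replaced by a gene of interest through the BamHI–NgoMIV sites. The resulting translation cassette is then excised with SacI and KpnI for transfer into the third slot of a pST44 polycistronic plasmid. There it is expressed alongside genes occupying the other positions.
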