Features (pLannotate 1.2.2; 16 found; start..end, strand, type, name):
     27..45      +  promoter       T7 promoter: promoter for bacteriophage T7 RNA polymerase
     89..111     +  RBS            RBS: efficient ribosome binding site from bacteriophage T7 gene 10 (Olins and Rangwala, 1989)
    125..202     +  CDS            CBP: calmodulin-binding peptide derived from skeletal muscle myosin light chain kinase; binds calmodulin with nanomolar affinity in the presence of calcium
    215..231     +  CDS            capTEV™ (fragment): composite tag for in vivo biotinylation, TEV protease cleavage, and 6xHis tagging
    244..260     -  CDS            9xHis (fragment): 9xHis affinity tag
    260..278     +  CDS            TEV site (fragment): tobacco etch virus (TEV) protease recognition and cleavage site
    284..757     +  CDS            folA: DYR_ECOLI - Also known as tmrA. Experimental evidence at protein level: Swiss-Prot protein existence level 1. Key enzyme in folate metabolism. Catalyzes an essential reaction for de novo glycine and purine synthesis, and for DNA precursor synthesis. From Escherichia coli (strain K12).
    798..847     +  CDS            SET1 (fragment): solubility-enhancement tag derived from T7 phage gene 10B
    855..902     +  terminator     T7 terminator: transcription terminator for bacteriophage T7 RNA polymerase
    967..1058    +  promoter       AmpR promoter: bla
   1059..1916    +  CDS            bla: BLAT_ECOLX - Experimental evidence at protein level: Swiss-Prot protein existence level 1. TEM-type are the most prevalent beta-lactamases in enterobacteria; they hydrolyze the beta-lactam bond in susceptible beta-lactam antibiotics, thus conferring resistance to penicillins and cephalosporins. TEM-3 and TEM-4 are capable of hydrolyzing cefotaxime and ceftazidime. TEM-5 is capable of hydrolyzing ceftazidime. TEM-6 is capable of hydrolyzing ceftazidime and aztreonam. TEM-8/CAZ-2, TEM- 16/CAZ-7 and TEM-24/CAZ-6 are markedly active against ceftazidime. IRT- 4 shows resistance to beta-lactamase in
   1923..1962    +  terminator     fd terminator: central terminator from bacteriophage fd (Otsuka and Kunisawa, 1982)
   1993..2581    +  rep_origin     ori: high-copy-number ColE1/pMB1/pBR322/pUC origin of replication
   2767..2906    -  misc_feature   bom: basis of mobility region from pBR322
   3008..3199    -  CDS            rop: Rop protein, which maintains plasmids at low copy number; rop
   3239..3349    +  CDS            mbeC (fragment): MBEC_ECOLX - Experimental evidence at protein level: Swiss-Prot protein existence level 1. Required for efficient mobilization of ColE1 plasmid and is thus essential to promote the specific transfer of the plasmid during conjugation. Probably functions by inducing DNA bending, helping the MbeA relaxase to melt the DNA around the nic site and cleave the phosphodiester bond. Binds specifically double-stranded DNA (dsDNA) containing the ColE1 oriT but does not recognize the inverted repeat (IR). From Escherichia coli.
>Addgene plasmid #63981 | pST50Trc3-CBPHISNDHFR | depositor full sequence | sequence record 177525 | Full Sequence
GGCACCATGCATCGATCCCGCGAAATTAATACGACTCACTATAGGGAGACCACAACGGTTTCCCTCCGGC
TCCGGAGAGCTCAATAATTTTGTTTAACTTTAAGAAGGAGATATACATATGTCTAAGCGACGATGGAAAA
AGAATTTCATAGCCGTCTCAGCAGCCAACCGCTTTAAGAAAATCTCATCCTCCGGGGCACTTCTGGGATC
TAGCCATCATCATCATCATCACAGCAGCGGATCTGGTGGTGGTGGTGGTGAAAACCTGTACTTCCAGGGA
TCCATCAGTCTGATTGCGGCGCTAGCGGTAGATCGCGTTATCGGCATGGAAAACGCCATGCCATGGAACC
TGCCTGCCGATCTCGCCTGGTTTAAACGCAACACCTTAAATAAACCCGTGATTATGGGGCGCCATACCTG
GGAATCAATCGGTAGGCCTTTGCCCGGCCGCAAAAATATTATCCTCAGCAGTCAACCCGGGACCGATGAT
CGGGTTACCTGGGTTAAATCGGTCGACGAAGCCATCGCGGCGTGTGGTGACGTACCAGAAATCATGGTGA
TTGGCGGCGGACGCGTTTATGAACAGTTCTTGCCAAAAGCGCAAAAACTGTATCTGACGCATATCGATGC
AGAAGTGGAAGGCGACACCCATTTTCCGGATTACGAGCCGGATGACTGGGAATCGGTATTCAGCGAATTC
CACGATGCTGATGCGCAGAACTCGCATAGCTATTGTTTCGAAATCCTCGAGCGTCGTGCCGGCTAATGTA
CAGGTACCACGCGTGCGCGCTGATCCGGCTGCTAACAAAGCCCGAAAGGAAGCTGAGTTGGCTGCTGCCA
CCGCTGAGCAATAACTAGCATAACCCCTTGGGGCCTCTAAACGGGTCTTGAGGGGTTTTTTGCTGAAAGG
AGGAACTATATCGGGATTAGCCCGCCTAATGAGCGGGCTTTTTTTTAATTCCCCTATTTGTTTATTTTTC
TAAATACATTCAAATATGTATCCGCTCATGAGACAATAACCCTGATAAATGCTTCAATAATATTGAAAAA
GGAAGAGTATGAGTATTCAACATTTCCGTGTCGCCCTTATTCCCTTTTTTGCGGCATTTTGCCTTCCTGT
TTTTGCTCACCCAGAAACGCTCGTGAAAGTAAAAGACGCAGAGGACCAATTGGGGGCACGAGTGGGATAC
ATAGAACTGGACTTGAATAGCGGTAAAATCCTTGAGAGTTTTCGCCCTGAAGAGCGTTTTCCAATGATGA
GCACTTTCAAAGTTCTGCTATGTGGAGCAGTATTATCCCGTGTAGATGCGGGGCAAGAGCAACTCGGACG
ACGAATACACTATTCGCAGAATGACTTGGTTGAATACTCCCCAGTGACAGAAAAGCACCTTACGGACGGA
ATGACGGTAAGAGAATTATGTAGTGCCGCCATAACGATGAGTGATAACACTGCGGCGAACTTACTTCTGA
CAACCATCGGTGGACCGAAGGAATTAACCGCTTTTTTGCACAATATGGGAGACCATGTAACTCGCCTTGA
CCGTTGGGAACCAGAACTGAATGAAGCCATACCAAACGACGAGCGAGACACCACAATGCCTGCGGCAATG
GCAACAACATTACGCAAACTATTAACTGGCGAACTACTTACTCTGGCTTCACGGCAACAATTAATAGACT
GGCTTGAAGCGGATAAAGTTGCAGGACCACTACTGCGTTCGGCACTTCCTGCTGGCTGGTTTATTGCTGA
TAAATCTGGGGCAGGAGAGCGTGGTTCACGGGGTATCATTGCCGCACTTGGACCAGATGGTAAGCCTTCC
CGTATCGTAGTTATCTACACGACGGGTAGTCAGGCAACTATGGACGAACGAAATAGACAGATTGCTGAAA
TAGGGGCTTCACTGATTAAGCATTGGTAAACCGATACAATTAAAGGCTCCTTTTGGAGCCTTTTTTTTTG
GACGGACCGGTAGAAAAGATCAAAGGATCTTCTTGAGATCCTTTTTTTCTGCGCGTAATCTGCTGCTTGC
AAACAAAAAAACCACCGCTACCAGCGGTGGTTTGTTTGCCGGATCAAGAGCTACCAACTCTTTTTCCGAA
GGTAACTGGCTTCAGCAGAGCGCAGATACCAAATACTGTCCTTCTAGTGTAGCCGTAGTTAGGCCACCAC
TTCAAGAACTCTGTAGCACCGCCTACATACCTCGCTCTGCTAATCCTGTTACCAGTGGCTGCTGCCAGTG
GCGATAAGTCGTGTCTTACCGGGTTGGACTCAAGACGATAGTTACCGGATAAGGCGCAGCGGTCGGGCTG
AACGGGGGGTTCGTGCACACAGCCCAGCTTGGAGCGAACGACCTACACCGAACTGAGATACCTACAGCGT
GAGCTATGAGAAAGCGCCACGCTTCCCGAAGGGAGAAAGGCGGACAGGTATCCGGTAAGCGGCAGGGTCG
GAACAGGAGAGCGCACGAGGGAGCTTCCAGGGGGAAACGCCTGGTATCTTTATAGTCCTGTCGGGTTTCG
CCACCTCTGACTTGAGCGTCGATTTTTGTGATGCTCGTCAGGGGGGCGGAGCCTATGGAAAAACGCCAGC
AACGCGGCCTTTTTACGGTTCCTGGCCTTTTGCTGGCCTTTTGCTCACATGTTCTTTCCTGCGTTATCCC
CTGATTCTGTGGATAACCGTATTACCGCCTTTGAGTGAGCTGATACCGCTCGCCGCAGCCGAACGACCGA
GCGCAGCGAGTCAGTGAGCGAGGAAGCGGAAGAGCGCCTGATGCGGTATTTTCTCCTTACGCATCTGTGC
GGTATTTCACACCGCAATGGTGCACTCTCAGTACAATCTGCTCTGATGCCGCATAGTTAAGCCAGTATAC
ACTCCGCTATCGCTACGTGACTGGGTCATGGCTGCGCCCCGACACCCGCCAACACCCGCTGACGCGCCCT
GACGGGCTTGTCTGCTCCCGGCATCCGCTTACAGACAAGCTGTGACCGTCTCCGGGAGCTGCATGTGTCA
GAGGTTTTCACCGTCATCACCGAAACGCGCGAGGCAGCTGCGGTAAAGCTCATCAGCGTGGTCGTGAAGC
GATTCACAGATGTCTGCCTGTTCATCCGCGTCCAGCTCGTTGAGTTTCTCCAGAAGCGTTAATGTCTGGC
TTCTGATAAAGCGGGCCATGTTAAGGGCGGTTTTTTCCTGTTTGGTCACTGATGCCTCCGTGTAAGGGGG
ATTTCTGTTCATGGGGTAATGATACCGATGAAACGAGAGAGGATGCTCACGATACGGGTTACTGATGATG
AACATGCCCGGTTACTGGAACGTTGTGAGGGTAAACAACTGGCGGTATGGATGCGGCGGGACCAGAGAAA
AATCACTCAGGGTCAATGCCAGCGCTTCGTTAATACAGATGTAGGTGTT
