>Addgene plasmid #63981 | pST50Trc3-CBPHISNDHFR | addgene partial sequence | sequence record 177524 | T7term 5'-GCTAGTTATTGCTCAGCGG-3'
TTAGCAGCCGGATCAGCGCGCACGCGTGGTACCTGTACATTAGCCGGCACGACGCTCGAGGATTTCGAAA
CAATAGCTATGCGAGTTCTGCGCATCAGCATCGTGGAATTCGCTGAATACCGATTCCCAGTCATCCGGCT
CGTAATCCGGAAAATGGGTGTCGCCTTCCACTTCTGCATCGATATGCGTCAGATACAGTTTTTGCGCTTT
TGGCAAGAACTGTTCATAAACGCGTCCGCCGCCAATCACCATGATTTCTGGTACGTCACCACACGCCGCG
ATGGCTTCGTCGACCGATTTAACCCAGGTAACCCGATCATCGGTCCCGGGTTGACTGCTGAGGATAATAT
TTTTGCGGCCGGGCAAAGGCCTACCGATTGATTCCCAGGTATGGCGCCCCATAATCACGGGTTTATTTAA
GGTGTTGCGTTTAAACCAGGCGAGATCGGCAGGCAGGTTCCATGGCATGGCGTTTTCCATGCCGATAACG
CGATCTACCGCTAGCGCCGCAATCAGACTGATGGATCCCTGGAAGTACAGGTTTTCACCACCACCACCAC
CAGATCCGCTGCTGTGATGATGATGATGATGGCTAGATCCCAGAAGTGCCCCGGAGGATGAGATTTTCTT
AAAGCGGTTGGCTGCTGAGACGGCTATGAAATTCTTTTTCCATCGTCGCTTAGACATATGTATATCTCCT
TCTTAAAGTTAAACAAAATTATTGAGCTCTCCGGAGCCGGAGGGAAACCGTTGTGGTCTCCCTATAGTGA
GTCGTATTAATTTCGCGGGATCGATGCATGGTGCCAACACCTACATCTGTATTAACGAAGCGCTGGCATT
GACCCTGAGTGATTTTTCTCTGGTCCCGCCGCATCCATACCGCCAG
